Addgene plasmid #16743: XE107 XPKC alpha-GFP-CS2+
Depositing lab: Randall Moon. Depositing organization: University of Washington. Publication: Protein kinase C is differentially stimulated by Wnt and Frizzled homologs in a G-protein-dependent manner. Sheldahl LC, Park M, Malbon CC, Moon RT. Curr Biol. 1999 Jul 1;9(13):695-8. doi: 10.1016/s0960-9822(99)80310-8. PubMed 10395542.
Backbone
  Vector backbone: pCS2+
  Backbone manufacturer: RZPD
  Backbone size w/o insert (bp): 4095
  Vector type: Xenopus Expression
Growth in bacteria
  Bacterial resistance: Ampicillin, 100 μg/mL
  Growth temperature: 37°C
  Growth strain: DH5alpha
  Copy number: High Copy
Gene/Insert
  Gene/Insert name: PKC-alpha (alt names: protein kinase c; prkc)
  Species: X. laevis (frog)
  Entrez Gene: prkca (a.k.a. MGC82897, pkcalpha, pkc-alpha)
  Tag / fusion protein: GFP (C terminal on insert)
  Cloning method: Restriction Enzyme
  Sequencing primers: 5′ SP6
Terms and licenses: Academic/Nonprofit Terms; Industry Terms: Not Available to Industry
Depositor comments: Insert: Xenopus PKC alpha with Heim et al GFP variant at carboxy terminus. For transcription cut with Not 1 and use SP6. Notes for Use: Ref: Sheldahl et al., Current Biology 9:695-698, 1999.
How to cite: XE107 XPKC alpha-GFP-CS2+ was a gift from Randall Moon (Addgene plasmid # 16743 ; http://n2t.net/addgene:16743 ; RRID:Addgene_16743)
