[The description below was written by a language model from this plasmid's Addgene catalogue record.]
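Description:
XE107 XPKC alpha-GFP-CS2+ is a Xenopus expression plasmid built on the pCS2+ backbone (about 4.1 kb without insert). It is maintained in E. coli as a high-copy plasmid under ampicillin selection. The insert is the Xenopus laevis protein kinase C alpha coding sequence (prkca), introduced by restriction enzyme cloning and fused at its carboxy terminus to a GFP variant, so the kinase is produced as a fluorescent fusion protein. The insert size is not stated, and no feature table is available to confirm the individual elements of the plasmid.

The depositor's notes indicate that the construct is meant to serve as a template for in vitro transcription: the plasmid is linearised with NotI downstream of the insert and transcribed from the SP6 promoter that lies upstream of the cloning site, which is also the site used for 5′ sequencing. Synthetic mRNA made this way is typically microinjected into Xenopus embryos or oocytes. pCS2+ vectors in general also carry a strong CMV-derived promoter and an SV40 polyadenylation signal that permit direct expression from the DNA in vertebrate cells, although these parts are not listed in this record.

The GFP tag allows the subcellular location of PKC alpha to be followed in living cells. This is useful because conventional PKC isoforms move from the cytoplasm to the membrane when activated. The associated publication concerns differential stimulation of protein kinase C by Wnt and Frizzled homologs in a G-protein-dependent manner, which is consistent with using this fusion as a visual reporter of PKC activation in studies of Wnt signalling.
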