>Addgene plasmid #16743 | XE107 XPKC alpha-GFP-CS2+ | addgene partial sequence | sequence record 23469 | 16743 with SP6
GGATCTCCATGTCTGACTCCGAAGCCTGCGAGCCCGGGGATGACACCACCACCCGCTTCGCCAGGAAGGG
AGCTCTGCGGCAGAAGAATGTGCACGAGGTGAAGGAGCACAAGTTCACAGCGCGCTTCTTCAAGCAGCCA
ACCTTCTGCAGCCACTGCACCGACTTCATCTGGGGTTTTGGCAAACAGGGATTCCAGTGTCAAGTTTGTT
GCTTCGTGGTGCACAAGCGGTGTCATGAGTTTGTCACGTTTTCCTGCCCTGGCGCAGATAAAGGGCCGGC
ATCTGATGACCCCCGGAGCAAACACAAGTTCAGAATCCACACGTACTCCAGCCCGACGTTCTGCGACCAC
TGCGGCTCTTTGCTCTACGGCCTCATCCACCAGGGGATGAAATGTGAAACCTGCATGATGAATGTCCACA
AACGCTGCGTAATGAACGTGCCAAGTCTGTGTGGCACTGACCACACCGAGCGCAGAGGAAGGATACACAT
CAAGGCTGAGATCAAAGAAGAAGTAATGACCGTGACTGTCGGGGACGCAAAAAACCTAGTTCCAATGGAC
CCAAATGGACTTTCCGACCCGTATGTAAAACTGAAACTCATCCCAGACCCAAAGAGCGAGAGCAAACAAA
AGACCAAAACTATCAAGTGTTCCCTGAACCCTTCCTGGAACGAGACCTTTAATTCCAGCTGANGGAATCC
GATAAAGATCGCAGGTTATCGGTTGGAAATCTGGGACTGGGACTTAACCAGTAGGAATGATTTCATGGGG
TCCCTGTCGTTTGGCATTTCA
